Addgene plasmid #149004: pGBW-m4046305
Purpose: Yeast Expression plasmid for SARS-CoV-2 helicase
Depositing lab: Ginkgo Bioworks & Benjie Chen. Depositing organization: Ginkgo Bioworks.
Backbone
  Vector backbone: AmpR; 2u URA3
  Backbone size w/o insert (bp): 4078
  Vector type: Yeast Expression
  Selectable markers: URA3
Growth in bacteria
  Bacterial resistance: Ampicillin, 100 μg/mL
  Growth temperature: 37°C
  Growth strain: DH5alpha
  Copy number: High Copy
Gene/Insert
  Gene/Insert name: SARS-CoV-2 helicase
  Species: S. cerevisiae (budding yeast); Severe acute respiratory syndrome coronavirus 2
  Insert size (bp): 1796
  Mutation: wt
  Entrez Gene: ORF1ab (a.k.a. GU280_gp01)
  Promoter: pGAL1
  Tag / fusion protein: Cleavable thrombin;StrepII (C terminal on backbone)
  Cloning method: Unknown
Resource information
  A portion of this plasmid was derived from a plasmid made by: GinkgoBioworks
Depositor comments: NCBI Reference Sequence: YP_009725308.1. Created by gene synthesis with Not1 site. NGS used for QC was performed by Ginkgo and may not fully cover the entire plasmid.
How to cite: pGBW-m4046305 was a gift from Ginkgo Bioworks & Benjie Chen (Addgene plasmid # 149004 ; http://n2t.net/addgene:149004 ; RRID:Addgene_149004)
