[The description below was written by a language model from this plasmid's Addgene catalogue record and the feature table of its GenBank file.]
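Description:
pGBW-m4046305 is a 6.6 kb yeast–E. coli shuttle plasmid built for galactose-inducible expression of the SARS-CoV-2 helicase, a mature product of the ORF1ab polyprotein, in Saccharomyces cerevisiae. In bacteria it is maintained through a ColE1/pUC-type origin and selected with ampicillin. The bla gene is annotated as being driven by a cat promoter, and the bacterial modules are insulated by short phage T3Te and T7Te terminators and a tonB terminator. A rop coding sequence is also annotated next to AmpR, although the catalogue lists the plasmid as high copy. In yeast, the 2µ origin supports multicopy episomal replication. URA3 provides selection in ura3 auxotrophic hosts by complementing uracil biosynthesis, and it can be counterselected with 5-FOA.

The expression cassette begins with the GAL1 promoter, including its Gal4-binding upstream activating sequence, so transcription is induced by galactose through Gal4. The wild-type helicase coding sequence of about 1.8 kb was made by gene synthesis. The species field lists both budding yeast and the virus, but the record does not say whether the sequence was codon optimised. The insert is not annotated as its own feature in the table, but it would occupy the gap between the promoter and the C-terminal tag elements. Those elements are a thrombin cleavage site followed directly by Strep-Tag II, which allows affinity capture on Strep-Tactin resin and later proteolytic removal of the tag. A CYC1 terminator primer site just downstream suggests a CYC1 transcription termination region, though no terminator feature is annotated there. The plasmid belongs to a set of tagged SARS-CoV-2 constructs intended for protein expression and purification in yeast. The depositor notes that sequencing-based quality control may not cover the whole plasmid.
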