LOCUS       Exported 6609 bp ds-DNA circular SYN 13-MAY-2021
DEFINITION  Yeast Expression plasmid for SARS-CoV-2 helicase.
ACCESSION   .
VERSION     .
KEYWORDS    pGBW-m4046305
SOURCE      synthetic DNA construct
  ORGANISM  synthetic DNA construct
REFERENCE   1 (bases 1 to 6609)
  TITLE     SARS-CoV-2 protein Yeast expression constructs, tagged, for protein
            expression and/or purification
REFERENCE   2 (bases 1 to 6609)
  AUTHORS   .
  TITLE     Direct Submission
  JOURNAL   Exported May 13, 2021 from SnapGene Server 1.1.58
            http://www.snapgene.com
FEATURES             Location/Qualifiers
     source          1..6609
                     /organism="synthetic DNA construct"
                     /mol_type="other DNA"
     promoter        25..466
                     /gene="S. cerevisiae GAL1"
                     /label=GAL1 promoter
                     /note="inducible promoter, regulated by Gal4"
     protein_bind    25..142
                     /label=UAS
                     /bound_moiety="Gal4"
                     /note="upstream activating sequence mediating
                     Gal4-dependent induction"
     primer_bind     437..460
                     /label=GAL1
                     /note="S. cerevisiae GAL1 promoter, forward primer"
     CDS             2278..2295
                     /codon_start=1
                     /product="thrombin recognition and cleavage site"
                     /label=thrombin site
                     /translation="LVPRGS"
     CDS             2296..2319
                     /codon_start=1
                     /product="peptide that binds Strep-Tactin(R), an engineered
                     form of streptavidin"
                     /label=Strep-Tag II
                     /translation="WSHPQFEK"
     primer_bind     complement(2364..2382)
                     /label=CYC1
                     /note="CYC1 transcription termination signal, reverse
                     primer"
     CDS             2733..3536
                     /codon_start=1
                     /gene="S. cerevisiae URA3"
                     /product="orotidine-5'-phosphate decarboxylase, required
                     for uracil biosynthesis"
                     /label=URA3
                     /note="yeast auxotrophic marker, counterselectable with
                     5-fluoroorotic acid (5-FOA)"
                     /translation="MSKATYKERAATHPSPVAAKLFNIMHEKQTNLCASLDVRTTKELL
                     ELVEALGPKICLLKTHVDILTDFSMEGTVKPLKALSAKYNFLLFEDRKFADIGNTVKLQ
                     YSAGVYRIAEWADITNAHGVVGPGIVSGLKQAAEEVTKEPRGLLMLAELSCKGSLSTGE
                     YTKGTVDIAKSDKDFVIGFIAQRDMGGRDEGYDWLIMTPGVGLDDKGDALGQQYRTVDD
                     VVSTGSDIIIVGRGLFAKGRDAKVEGERYRKAGWEAYLRRCGQQN"
     rep_origin      3619..4601
                     /label=2u ori
                     /note="yeast 2u plasmid origin of replication"
     terminator      4679..4708
                     /label=T3Te terminator
                     /note="phage T3 early transcription terminator"
     rep_origin      4730..5317
                     /direction=RIGHT
                     /label=ori
                     /note="high-copy-number ColE1/pMB1/pBR322/pUC origin of
                     replication"
     terminator      5329..5356
                     /label=T7Te terminator
                     /note="phage T7 early transcription terminator"
     CDS             complement(5380..5571)
                     /codon_start=1
                     /gene="rop"
                     /product="Rop protein, which maintains plasmids at low copy
                     number"
                     /label=rop
                     /translation="MTKQEKTALNMARFIRSQTLTLLEKLNELDADEQADICESLHDHA
                     DELYRSCLARFGDDGENL"
     CDS             complement(5572..6432)
                     /codon_start=1
                     /gene="bla"
                     /product="beta-lactamase"
                     /label=AmpR
                     /note="confers resistance to ampicillin, carbenicillin, and
                     related antibiotics"
                     /translation="MSIQHFRVALIPFFAAFCLPVFAHPETLVKVKDAEDQLGARVGYI
                     ELDLNSGKILESLRPEERFPMMSTFKVLLCGAVLSRIDAGQEQLGRRIHYSQNDLVEYS
                     PVTEKHLTDGMTVRELCSAAITMSDNTAANLLLATIGGPKELTAFLHNMGDHVTRLDRW
                     EPELNEAIPNDERDTTMPVAMATTLRKLLTGELLTLASRQQLIDWMEADKVAGSLLRSA
                     LPAGWFIADKSGAGERGSRGIIAALGPDGKPSRIVVIYTTGSQATMDERNRQIAEIGAS
                     LIKHW"
     primer_bind     6195..6214
                     /label=Amp-R
                     /note="Ampicillin resistance gene, reverse primer"
     promoter        complement(6433..6535)
                     /label=cat promoter
                     /note="promoter of the E. coli cat gene encoding
                     chloramphenicol acetyltransferase"
     terminator      6536..6567
                     /label=tonB terminator
                     /note="bidirectional E. coli tonB-P14 transcription
                     terminator"
ORIGIN
        1 gcggccgctt gctatattga agtacggatt agaagccgcc gagcgggcga cagccctccg
       61 acggaagact ctcctccgtg cgtcctcgtc ttcaccggtc gcgttcctga aacgcagatg
      121 tgcctcgcgc cgcactgctc cgaacaataa agattctaca atactagctt ttatggttat
      181 gaagaggaaa aattggcagt aacctggccc cacaaacctt caaattaacg aatcaaatta
      241 acaaccatag gatgataatg cgattagttt tttagcctta tttctggggt aattaatcag
      301 cgaagcgatg atttttgatc tattaacaga tatataaatg gaaaagctgc ataaccactt
      361 taactaatac tttcaacatt ttcagtttgt attacttctt attcaaatgt cataaaagta
      421 tcaacaaaaa attgttaata tacctctata ctttaacgtc aaggagaaaa aactataatg
      481 gttggggctt gtgttctttg caattcacag acttcattaa gatgtggtgc ttgcatacgt
      541 agaccattct tatgttgtaa atgctgttac gaccatgtca tatcaacatc acataaatta
      601 gtcttgtctg ttaatccgta tgtttgcaat gctccaggtt gtgatgtcac agatgtgact
      661 caactttact taggaggtat gagctattat tgtaaatcac ataaaccacc cattagtttt
      721 ccattgtgtg ctaatggaca agtttttggt ttatataaaa atacatgtgt tggtagcgat
      781 aatgttactg actttaatgc aattgcaaca tgtgactgga caaatgctgg tgattacatt
      841 ttagctaaca cctgtactga aagactcaag ctttttgcag cagaaacgct caaagctact
      901 gaggagacat ttaaactgtc ttatggtatt gctactgtac gtgaagtgct gtctgacaga
      961 gaattacatc tttcatggga agttggtaaa cctagaccac cacttaaccg aaattatgtc
     1021 tttactggtt atcgtgtaac taaaaacagt aaagtacaaa taggagagta cacctttgaa
     1081 aaaggtgact atggtgatgc tgttgtttac cgaggtacaa caacttacaa attaaatgtt
     1141 ggtgattatt ttgtgctgac atcacataca gtaatgccat taagtgcacc tacactagtg
     1201 ccacaagagc actatgttag aattactggc ttatacccaa cactcaatat ctcagatgag
     1261 ttttctagca atgttgcaaa ttatcaaaag gttggtatgc aaaagtattc tacactccag
     1321 ggaccacctg gtactggtaa gagtcatttt gctattggcc tagctctcta ctacccttct
     1381 gctcgcatag tgtatacagc ttgctctcat gccgctgttg atgcactatg tgagaaggca
     1441 ttaaaatatt tgcctataga taaatgtagt agaattatac ctgcacgtgc tcgtgtagag
     1501 tgttttgata aattcaaagt gaattcaaca ttagaacagt atgtcttttg tactgtaaat
     1561 gcattgcctg agacgacagc agatatagtt gtctttgatg aaatttcaat ggccacaaat
     1621 tatgatttga gtgttgtcaa tgccagatta cgtgctaagc actatgtgta cattggcgac
     1681 cctgctcaat tacctgcacc acgcacattg ctaactaagg gcacactaga accagaatat
     1741 ttcaattcag tgtgtagact tatgaaaact ataggtccag acatgttcct cggaacttgt
     1801 cggcgttgtc ctgctgaaat tgttgacact gtgagtgctt tggtttatga taataagctt
     1861 aaagcacata aagacaaatc agctcaatgc tttaaaatgt tttataaggg tgttatcacg
     1921 catgatgttt catctgcaat taacaggcca caaataggcg tggtaagaga attccttaca
     1981 cgtaaccctg cttggagaaa agctgtcttt atttcacctt ataattcaca gaatgctgta
     2041 gcctcaaaga ttttgggact accaactcaa actgttgatt catcacaggg ctcagaatat
     2101 gactatgtca tattcactca aaccactgaa acagctcact cttgtaatgt aaacagattt
     2161 aatgttgcta ttaccagagc aaaagtaggc atactttgca taatgtctga tagagacctt
     2221 tatgacaagt tgcaatttac aagtcttgaa attccacgta ggaatgtggc aactttactc
     2281 gtgccgagag gttcttggag ccatccgcag tttgaaaaat aaacaggccc cttttccttt
     2341 gtcgatatca tgtaattagt tatgtcacgc ttacattcac gccctcctcc cacatccgct
     2401 ctaaccgaaa aggaaggagt tagacaacct gaagtctagg tccctattta ttttttttaa
     2461 tagttatgtt agtattaaga acgttattta tatttcaaat ttttcttttt tttctgtaca
     2521 aagcggccgc cgaaccacta gtgcactgca gtacacggtt tccttgaaat ttttttgatt
     2581 cggtaatctc cgaacagaag gaagaacgaa ggaaggagca cagacttaga ttggtatata
     2641 tacgcatatg tagtgttgaa gaaacatgaa attgcccagt attcttaacc caactgcaca
     2701 gaacaaaaac gtgcaggaaa cgaagataaa tcatgtcgaa agctacatat aaggaacgtg
     2761 ctgctactca tcctagtcct gttgctgcca agctatttaa tatcatgcac gaaaagcaaa
     2821 caaacttgtg tgcttcattg gatgttcgta ccaccaagga attactggag ttagttgaag
     2881 cattaggtcc caaaatttgt ttactaaaaa cacatgtgga tatcttgact gatttttcca
     2941 tggagggcac agttaagccg ctaaaggcat tatccgccaa gtacaatttt ttactcttcg
     3001 aggacagaaa atttgctgac attggtaata cagtcaaatt gcagtactct gcgggtgtat
     3061 acagaatagc agaatgggca gacattacga atgcacacgg tgtggtgggc ccaggtattg
     3121 ttagcggttt gaagcaggcg gcagaagaag taacaaagga acctagaggc cttttgatgt
     3181 tagcagaatt gtcatgcaag ggctccctat ctactggaga atatactaag ggtactgttg
     3241 acattgcgaa gagcgacaaa gattttgtta tcggctttat tgctcaaaga gacatgggtg
     3301 gaagagatga aggttacgat tggttgatta tgacacccgg tgtgggttta gatgacaagg
     3361 gagatgcatt gggtcaacag tatagaaccg tggatgatgt ggtttctaca ggatctgaca
     3421 ttattattgt tggaagagga ctatttgcaa agggaaggga tgctaaggta gagggtgaac
     3481 gttacagaaa agcaggctgg gaagcatatt tgagaagatg cggccagcaa aactaaaaaa
     3541 ctgtattata agtaaatgca tgtatactaa actcacaaat tagagcttca atttaattat
     3601 atcagttatt acccgagtaa cgaagcatct gtgcttcatt ttgtagaaca aaaatgcaac
     3661 gcgagagcgc taatttttca aacaaagaat ctgagctgca tttttacaga acagaaatgc
     3721 aacgcgaaag cgctatttta ccaacgaaga atctgtgctt catttttgta aaacaaaaat
     3781 gcaacgcgag agcgctaatt tttcaaacaa agaatctgag ctgcattttt acagaacaga
     3841 aatgcaacgc gagagcgcta ttttaccaac aaagaatcta tacttctttt ttgttctaca
     3901 aaaatgcatc ccgagagcgc tatttttcta acaaagcatc ttagattact ttttttctcc
     3961 tttgtgcgct ctataatgca gtctcttgat aactttttgc actgtaggtc cgttaaggtt
     4021 agaagaaggc tactttggtg tctattttct cttccataaa aaaagcctga ctccacttcc
     4081 cgcgtttact gattactagc gaagctgcgg gtgcattttt tcaagataaa ggcatccccg
     4141 attatattct ataccgatgt ggattgcgca tactttgtga acagaaagtg atagcgttga
     4201 tgattcttca ttggtcagaa aattatgaac ggtttcttct attttgtctc tatatactac
     4261 gtataggaaa tgtttacatt ttcgtattgt tttcgattca ctctatgaat agttcttact
     4321 acaatttttt tgtctaaaga gtaatactag agataaacat aaaaaatgta gaggtcgagt
     4381 ttagatgcaa gttcaaggag cgaaaggtgg atgggtaggt tatataggga tatagcacag
     4441 agatatatag caaagagata cttttgagca atgtttgtgg aagcggtatt cgcaatattt
     4501 tagtagctcg ttacagtccg gtgcgttttt ggttttttga aagtgcgtca tcagagcgct
     4561 tttggttttc aaaagcgctc tgaagttcct atactttcta gctagagaat aggaacttcc
     4621 cgagcggccg cgtgttacaa gcttgactcc agcgtaactg gactgcaatc aactcactgg
     4681 ctcaccttca cgggtgggcc tttcttcggt agaaaatcaa aggatcttct tgagatcctt
     4741 tttttctgcg cgtaatctgc tgcttgcaaa caaaaaaacc accgctacca gcggtggttt
     4801 gtttgccgga tcaagagcta ccaactcttt ttccgaggta actggcttca gcagagcgca
     4861 gataccaaat actgttcttc tagtgtagcc gtagttaggc caccacttca agaactctgt
     4921 agcaccgcct acatacctcg ctctgctaat cctgttacca gtggctgctg ccagtggcga
     4981 taagtcgtgt cttaccgggt tggactcaag acgatagtta ccggataagg cgcagcggtc
     5041 gggctgaacg gggggttcgt gcacacagcc cagcttggag cgaacgacct acaccgaact
     5101 gagataccta cagcgtgagc tatgagaaag cgccacgctt cccgaaggga gaaaggcgga
     5161 caggtatccg gtaagcggca gggtcggaac aggagagcgc acgagggagc ttccaggggt
     5221 aaacgcctgg tatctttata gtcctgtcgg gtttcgccac ctctgacttg agcatcgatt
     5281 tttgtgatgc tcgtcagggg ggcggagcct atggaaaaac gccagcaacg cagaaaggcc
     5341 cacccgaagg tgagccaggt gattacattt gggccctcat cagaggtttt caccgtcatc
     5401 accgaaacgc gcgaggcagc tgcggtaaag ctcatcagcg tggtcgtgaa gcgattcaca
     5461 gatgtctgcc tgttcatccg cgtccagctc gttgagtttc tccagaagcg ttaatgtctg
     5521 gcttctgata aagcgggcca tgttaagggc ggttttttcc tgtttggtca cttaccaatg
     5581 cttaatcagt gaggcaccta tctcagcgat ctgtctattt cgttcatcca tagttgcctg
     5641 actccccgtc gtgtagataa ctacgatgcg ggagggctta ccatctggcc ccagtgctgc
     5701 aatgataccg cgagacccac gctcaccggc tccagattta tcagcaataa accagccagc
     5761 cgggagggcc gagcgcagaa gtgatcctgc aactttatcc gcctccatcc agtctattaa
     5821 ttgttgccgg gaagctagag taagtagttc gccagttaat agtttgcgca acgttgttgc
     5881 cattgctaca ggcatcgtgg tgtcacgctc gtcgtttggt atggcttcat tcagctccgg
     5941 ttcccaacga tcaaggcgag ttacatgatc ccccatgttg tgcaaaaaag cggttagctc
     6001 cttcggtcct ccgatcgttg ccagaagtaa gttggccgca gtgttatcac tcatggttat
     6061 ggcagcactg cataattctc ttactgtcat gccatccgtg agatgctttt ctgtgactgg
     6121 tgagtactca accaagtcat tctgagaata gtgtatgcgg cgaccgagtt gctcttgccc
     6181 ggcgtcaata cgggataata ccgcgccaca tagcagaact ttaaaagtgc tcatcattgg
     6241 aaaacgttct tcggggcgta aactctcaag gatcttaccg ctgttgagat ccagttcgat
     6301 gtaacccact cgtgcaccca actgatcttc agcatctttt actttcacca gcgtttctgg
     6361 gtgagcaaaa acaggaaggc aaaatgccgc aaaaaaggga ataagggcga cacggaaatg
     6421 ttgaatactc attttagctt ccttagctcc tgaaaatctc gataactcaa aaaatacgcc
     6481 cggtagtgat cttatttcat tatggtgaaa gttggaacct cttacgtgcc gatcaagtca
     6541 aaagcctccg gtcggaggct tttgactttc tgctatggag gtcaggtatg atttaaatgg
     6601 tcagttaga
//
